>Addgene plasmid #54767 | mEGFP-N1 | addgene full sequence | sequence record 204493 | Addgene NGS Result
CGTTACATAACTTACGGTAAATGGCCCGCCTGGCTGACCGCCCAACGACCCCCGCCCATTGACGTCAATA
ATGACGTATGTTCCCATAGTAACGCCAATAGGGACTTTCCATTGACGTCAATGGGTGGAGTATTTACGGT
AAACTGCCCACTTGGCAGTACATCAAGTGTATCATATGCCAAGTACGCCCCCTATTGACGTCAATGACGG
TAAATGGCCCGCCTGGCATTATGCCCAGTACATGACCTTATGGGACTTTCCTACTTGGCAGTACATCTAC
GTATTAGTCATCGCTATTACCATGGTGATGCGGTTTTGGCAGTACATCAATGGGCGTGGATAGCGGTTTG
ACTCACGGGGATTTCCAAGTCTCCACCCCATTGACGTCAATGGGAGTTTGTTTTGGCACCAAAATCAACG
GGACTTTCCAAAATGTCGTAACAACTCCGCCCCATTGACGCAAATGGGCGGTAGGCGTGTACGGTGGGAG
GTCTATATAAGCAGAGCTGGTTTAGTGAACCGTCAGATCCGCTAGCGCTACCGGACTCAGATCTCGAGCT
CAAGCTTCGAATTCTGCAGTCGACGGTACCGCGGGCCCGGGATCCACCGGTCGCCACCATGGTGAGCAAG
GGCGAGGAGCTGTTCACCGGGGTGGTGCCCATCCTGGTCGAGCTGGACGGCGACGTAAACGGCCACAAGT
TCAGCGTGTCCGGCGAGGGCGAGGGCGATGCCACCTACGGCAAGCTGACCCTGAAGTTCATCTGCACCAC
CGGCAAGCTGCCCGTGCCCTGGCCCACCCTCGTGACCACCCTGACCTACGGCGTGCAGTGCTTCAGCCGC
TACCCCGACCACATGAAGCAGCACGACTTCTTCAAGTCCGCCATGCCCGAAGGCTACGTCCAGGAGCGCA
CCATCTTCTTCAAGGACGACGGCAACTACAAGACCCGCGCCGAGGTGAAGTTCGAGGGCGACACCCTGGT
GAACCGCATCGAGCTGAAGGGCATCGACTTCAAGGAGGACGGCAACATCCTGGGGCACAAGCTGGAGTAC
AACTACAACAGCCACAACGTCTATATCATGGCCGACAAGCAGAAGAACGGCATCAAGGTGAACTTCAAGA
TCCGCCACAACATCGAGGACGGCAGCGTGCAGCTCGCCGACCACTACCAGCAGAACACCCCCATCGGCGA
CGGCCCCGTGCTGCTGCCCGACAACCACTACCTGAGCACCCAGTCCAAGCTGAGCAAAGACCCCAACGAG
AAGCGCGATCACATGGTCCTGCTGGAGTTCGTGACCGCCGCCGGGATCACTCTCGGCATGGACGAGCTGT
ACAAGTAAAGCGGCCGCGACTCTAGATCATAATCAGCCATACCACATTTGTAGAGGTTTTACTTGCTTTA
AAAAACCTCCCACACCTCCCCCTGAACCTGAAACATAAAATGAATGCAATTGTTGTTGTTAACTTGTTTA
TTGCAGCTTATAATGGTTACAAATAAAGCAATAGCATCACAAATTTCACAAATAAAGCATTTTTTTCACT
GCATTCTAGTTGTGGTTTGTCCAAACTCATCAATGTATCTTAAGGCGTAAATTGTAAGCGTTAATATTTT
GTTAAAATTCGCGTTAAATTTTTGTTAAATCAGCTCATTTTTTAACCAATAGGCCGAAATCGGCAAAATC
CCTTATAAATCAAAAGAATAGACCGAGATAGGGT
[37 nt withheld, positions 1715-1751]
AAAGAACGTGGACTCCAACGTCAAAGG
[49 nt withheld, positions 1779-1827]
T
[91 nt withheld, positions 1829-1919]
G
[124 nt withheld, positions 1921-2044]
CAGGTGGCACTTTTCGGGGAAATGTGCGCGGAACCCCTATTTGTTTATTTTTCTAAATACATTCAAATAT
GTATCCGCTCATGAGACAATAACCCTGATAAATGCTTCAATAATATTGAAAAAGGAAGAGTCCTGAGGCG
GAAAGAACCAGCTGTGGAATGTGTGTCAGTTAGGGTGTGGAAAGTCCCCAGGCTCCCCAGCAGGCAGAAG
TATGCAAAGCATGCATCTCAATTAGTCAGCAACCAGGTGTGGAAAGTCCCCAGGCTCCCCAGCAGGCAGA
AGTATGCAAAGCATGCATCTCAATTAGTCAGCAACCATAGTCCCGCCCCTAACTCCGCCCATCCCGCCCC
TAACTCCGCCCAGTTCCGCCCATTCTCCGCCCCATGGCTGACTAATTTTTTTTATTTATGCAGAGGCCGA
GGCCGCCTCGGCCTCTGAGCTATTCCAGAAGTAGTGAGGAGGCTTTTTTGGAGGCCTAGGCTTTTGCAAA
GATCGATCAAGAGACAGGATGAGGATCGTTTCGCATGATTGAACAAGATGGATTGCACGCAGGTTCTCCG
GCCGCTTGGGTGGAGAGGCTATTCGGCTATGACTGGGCACAACAGACAATCGGCTGCTCTGATGCCGCCG
TGTTCCGGCTGTCAGCGCAGGGGCGCCCGGTTCTTTTTGTCAAGACCGACCTGTCCGGTGCCCTGAATGA
ACTGCAAGACGAGGCAGCGCGGCTATCGTGGCTGGCCACGACGGGCGTTCCTTGCGCAGCTGTGCTCGAC
GTTGTCACTGAAGCGGGAAGGGACTGGCTGCTATTGGGCGAAGTGCCGGGGCAGGATCTCCTGTCATCTC
ACCTTGCTCCTGCCGAGAAAGTATCCATCATGGCTGATGCAATGCGGCGGCTGCATACGCTTGATCCGGC
TACCTGCCCATTCGACCACCAAGCGAAACATCGCATCGAGCGAGCACGTACTCGGATGGAAGCCGGTCTT
GTCGATCAGGATGATCTGGACGAAGAGCATCAGGGGCTCGCGCCAGCCGAACTGTTCGCCAGGCTCAAGG
CGAGCATGCCCGACGGCGAGGATCTCGTCGTGACCCATGGCGATGCCTGCTTGCCGAATATCATGGTGGA
AAATGGCCGCTTTTCTGGATTCATCGACTGTGGCCGGCTGGGTGTGGCGGACCGCTATCAGGACATAGCG
TTGGCTACCCGTGATATTGCTGAAGAGCTTGGCGGCGAATGGGCTGACCGCTTCCTCGTGCTTTACGGTA
TCGCCGCTCCCGATTCGCAGCGCATCGCCTTCTATCGCCTTCTTGACGAGTTCTTCTGAGCGGGACTCTG
GGGTTCGAAATGACCGACCAAGCGACGCCCAACCTGCCATCACGAGATTTCGATTCCACCGCCGCCTTCT
ATGAAAGGTTGGGCTTCGGAATCGTTTTCCGGGACGCCGGCTGGATGATCCTCCAGCGCGGGGATCTCAT
GCTGGAGTTCTTCGCCCACCCTAGGGGGAGGCTAACTGAAACACGGAAGGAGACAATACCGGAAGGAACC
CGCGCTATGACGGCAATAAAAAGACAGAATAAAACGCACGGTGTTGGGTCGTTTGTTCATAAACGCGGGG
TTCGGTCCCAGGGCTGGCACTCTGTCGATACCCCACCGAGACCCCATTGGGGCCAATACGCCCGCGTTTC
TTCCTTTTCCCCACCCCACCCCCCAAGTTCGGGTGAAGGCCCAGGGCTCGCAGCCAACGTCGGGGCGGCA
GGCCCTGCCATAGCCTCAGGTTACTCATATATACTTTAGATTGATTTAAAACTTCATTTTTAATTTAAAA
GGATCTAGGTGAAGATCCTTTTTGATAATCTCATGACCAAAATCCCTTAACGTGAGTTTTCGTTCCACTG
AGCGTCAGACCCCGTAGAAAAGATCAAAGGATCTTCTTGAGATCCTTTTTTTCTGCGCGTAATCTGCTGC
TTGCAAACAAAAAAACCACCGCTACCAGCGGTGGTTTGTTTGCCGGATCAAGAGCTACCAACTCTTTTTC
CGAAGGTAACTGGCTTCAGCAGAGCGCAGATACCAAATACTGTTCTTCTAGTGTAGCCGTAGTTAGGCCA
CCACTTCAAGAACTCTGTAGCACCGCCTACATACCTCGCTCTGCTAATCCTGTTACCAGTGGCTGCTGCC
AGTGGCGATAAGTCGTGTCTTACCGGGTTGGACTCAAGACGATAGTTACCGGATAAGGCGCAGCGGTCGG
GCTGAACGGGGGGTTCGTGCACACAGCCCAGCTTGGAGCGAACGACCTACACCGAACTGAGATACCTACA
GCGTGAGCTATGAGAAAGCGCCACGCTTCCCGAAGGGAGAAAGGCGGACAGGTATCCGGTAAGCGGCAGG
GTCGGAACAGGAGAGCGCACGAGGGAGCTTCCAGGGGGAAACGCCTGGTATCTTTATAGTCCTGTCGGGT
TTCGCCACCTCTGACTTGAGCGTCGATTTTTGTGATGCTCGTCAGGGGGGCGGAGCCTATGGAAAAACGC
CAGCAACGCGGCCTTTTTACGGTTCCTGGCCTTTTGCTGGCCTTTTGCTCACATGTTCTTTCCTGCGTTA
TCCCCTGATTCTGTGGATAACCGTATTACCGCCATGCATTAGTTATTAATAGTAATCAATTACGGGGTCA
TTAGTTCATAGCCCATATATGGAGTTCCG
Features (pLannotate 1.2.2; 15 found; start..end, strand, type, name):
      1..304     +  enhancer       CMV enhancer: human cytomegalovirus immediate early enhancer
    305..508     +  promoter       CMV promoter: human cytomegalovirus (CMV) immediate early promoter
    531..611     +  misc_feature   MCS: multiple cloning site
    619..1338    +  CDS            mEGFP: enhanced GFP with monomerizing A206K mutation (Zacharias et al., 2002) mammalian codon-optimized
   1355..1438    +  CDS            large T antigen (fragment): large T antigen from SV40 (simian virus 40)
   1461..1582    +  polyA_signal   SV40 poly(A) signal: SV40 polyadenylation signal
   1616..2044    -  rep_origin     f1 ori (sequence partly withheld): f1 bacteriophage origin of replication; arrow indicates direction of (+) strand synthesis
   2071..2175    +  promoter       AmpR promoter: bla
   2177..2534    +  promoter       SV40 promoter: SV40 enhancer and early promoter
   2569..3363    +  CDS            NeoR/KanR: aminoglycoside phosphotransferase from Tn5; aph(3')-II (or nptII); confers resistance to neomycin, kanamycin, and G418 (Geneticin®)
   3384..3536    +  CDS            ble (fragment): BLE_KLEPN - Experimental evidence at protein level: Swiss-Prot protein existence level 1. Binding protein with a strong affinity to the bleomycin family of antibiotics. Binds to CL990; an antimitotic-antibiotic compound. From Klebsiella pneumoniae.
   3595..3642    +  polyA_signal   HSV TK poly(A) signal: herpes simplex virus thymidine kinase polyadenylation signal (Cole and Stacy, 1985)
   3733..3749    -  polyA_signal   bGH poly(A) signal (fragment): bovine growth hormone polyadenylation signal
   3971..4559    +  rep_origin     ori: high-copy-number ColE1/pMB1/pBR322/pUC origin of replication
   4674..4733    +  enhancer       CMV enhancer (fragment): human cytomegalovirus immediate early enhancer
