[The description below was written by a language model from this plasmid's Addgene catalogue record and pLannotate feature annotations shown in this document.]
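Description:
mEGFP-N1 is an empty mammalian expression backbone of the "N1" cloning-vector type, designed for making fusion proteins that carry monomeric enhanced GFP at their C terminus. The catalogue lists the backbone at about 4.75 kb, and the sequenced record is 4,733 nt. Expression is driven by the human cytomegalovirus immediate early enhancer and promoter. This is followed by a multiple cloning site and then the mammalian codon-optimized mEGFP coding sequence, which is terminated by an SV40 polyadenylation signal. A gene of interest cloned in frame into the MCS, without its own stop codon, is therefore expressed as a protein with mEGFP fused to its C-terminal end. With no insert, as deposited, the plasmid carries only the fluorescent protein downstream of the promoter. The mEGFP carries the A206K mutation, which suppresses the weak dimerization tendency of GFP. This reduces artefactual clustering of tagged proteins. The recorded excitation and emission values are 488 and 507 nm.

Propagation in bacteria relies on a high-copy ColE1/pUC-type origin and kanamycin selection. An f1 phage origin is also present and allows single-stranded DNA production. A single Tn5 NeoR/KanR aminoglycoside phosphotransferase gene serves both hosts. It sits behind a bacterial bla-type promoter and the SV40 enhancer/early promoter in tandem, and it is followed by an HSV TK poly(A) signal, so it gives kanamycin resistance in E. coli and G418 selection for stable mammalian lines. The short large T antigen, ble and bGH poly(A) annotations are partial matches rather than functional elements, and the terminal CMV enhancer fragment simply continues the enhancer across the circular junction. The vector is typically used for live-cell localization studies of tagged proteins.
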