Addgene plasmid #54767: mEGFP-N1
Purpose: (Empty Backbone) Localization: N1 Cloning Vector, Excitation: 488, Emission: 507
Depositing lab: Michael Davidson. Depositing organization: Florida State University, Tallahassee.
Backbone
  Vector backbone: mEGFP-N1
  Backbone size (bp): 4750
  Vector type: Mammalian Expression
  Selectable markers: Neomycin (select with G418)
  Tag / fusion protein: mEGFP (C terminal on backbone)
Growth in bacteria
  Bacterial resistance: Kanamycin, 50 μg/mL
  Growth temperature: 37°C
  Growth strain: DH5alpha
  Copy number: High Copy
Gene/Insert
  Gene/Insert name: None
  Tag / fusion protein: mEGFP (C terminal on backbone)
Terms and licenses: Academic/Nonprofit Terms; Industry Terms
Depositor comments: A206K mutation. Excitation = 488; Emission = 507
How to cite: mEGFP-N1 was a gift from Michael Davidson (Addgene plasmid # 54767 ; http://n2t.net/addgene:54767 ; RRID:Addgene_54767)
