>Addgene plasmid #54767 | mEGFP-N1 | addgene partial sequence | sequence record 90703 | CMV-F 5'-CGCAAATGGGCGGTAGGCGTG-3'
TGGTTTAGTGAACCGTCAGATCCGCTAGCGCTACCGGACTCAGATCTCGAGCTCAAGCTTCGAATTCTGC
AGTCGACGGTACCGCGGGCCCGGGATCCACCGGTCGCCACCATGGTGAGCAAGGGCGAGGAGCTGTTCAC
CGGGGTGGTGCCCATCCTGGTCGAGCTGGACGGCGACGTAAACGGCCACAAGTTCAGCGTGTCCGGCGAG
GGCGAGGGCGATGCCACCTACGGCAAGCTGACCCTGAAGTTCATCTGCACCACCGGCAAGCTGCCCGTGC
CCTGGCCCACCCTCGTGACCACCCTGACCTACGGCGTGCAGTGCTTCAGCCGCTACCCCGACCACATGAA
GCAGCACGACTTCTTCAAGTCCGCCATGCCCGAAGGCTACGTCCAGGAGCGCACCATCTTCTTCAAGGAC
GACGGCAACTACAAGACCCGCGCCGAGGTGAAGTTCGAGGGCGACACCCTGGTGAACCGCATCGAGCTGA
AGGGCATCGACTTCAAGGAGGACGGCAACATCCTGGGGCACAAGCTGGAGTACAACTACAACAGCCACAA
CGTCTATATCATGGCCGACAAGCAGAAGAACGGCATCAAGGTGAACTTCAAGATCCGCCACAACATCGAG
GACGGCAGCGTGCAGCTCGCCGACCACTACCAGCAGAACACCCCCATCGGCGACGGCCCCGTGCTGCTGC
CCGACAACCACTACCTGAGCACCCAGTCCAAGCTGAGCAAAGACCCCAACGAGAAGCGCGATCACATGGT
CCTGCTGGAGTTCGTGACCGCCGCCGGGATCACTCTCGGCATGGACGAGCTGTA
